Addgene plasmid #138863: pPD549 ZF55x6-Compact_EYFP
Purpose: EYFP reporter vector for the ZF55x6-Compact promoter
Depositing lab: Joshua Leonard. Depositing organization: Northwestern University. Publication: The COMET toolkit for composing customizable genetic programs in mammalian cells. Donahue PS, Draut JW, Muldoon JJ, Edelstein HI, Bagheri N, Leonard JN. Nat Commun. 2020 Feb 7;11(1):779. doi: 10.1038/s41467-019-14147-5. PubMed 32034124.
Backbone
  Vector backbone: pPD540 Reporter Template v3
  Vector type: Mammalian Expression, Synthetic Biology
Growth in bacteria
  Bacterial resistance: Ampicillin, 100 μg/mL
  Growth temperature: 37°C
  Growth strain: DH5alpha
  Copy number: High Copy
Gene/Insert
  Gene/Insert name: ZF55x6-Compact
  Species: Synthetic
  Promoter: ZF55x6-Compact
  Cloning method: Restriction Enzyme; 5′ cloning site BglII (not destroyed); 3′ cloning site NheI (not destroyed)
  Sequencing primers: 5′ CGACACGGAAATGTTGAATAC; 3′ TAGAAGGCACAGTCGAGG
Terms and licenses: Academic/Nonprofit Terms; Industry Terms: Not Available to Industry
Depositor comments: Leonard Lab plasmid reference number: L1281
How to cite: pPD549 ZF55x6-Compact_EYFP was a gift from Joshua Leonard (Addgene plasmid # 138863 ; http://n2t.net/addgene:138863 ; RRID:Addgene_138863)
