[The description below was written by a language model from this plasmid's Addgene catalogue record and pLannotate feature annotations shown in this document.]
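Description:
pPD549 ZF55x6-Compact_EYFP is a 4.3 kb mammalian expression and synthetic biology reporter plasmid built on the pPD540 Reporter Template v3 backbone. It belongs to the COMET toolkit for composing genetic programs in mammalian cells. In E. coli it is maintained at high copy from a ColE1/pUC-type origin and selected with ampicillin through a β-lactamase gene under its native bla promoter. An f1 phage origin is also present.

The payload is a synthetic inducible promoter, ZF55x6-Compact, cloned between BglII and NheI sites that both remain intact, so the promoter module could be exchanged. The feature table does not annotate the promoter's upstream part. It detects only a short fragment of a minimal TATA-box promoter with low basal activity just upstream of the reporter. By its name, the region before this presumably carries six closely spaced binding sites for the zinc-finger domain ZF55, but the record does not spell out that arrangement. The promoter drives an EYFP coding sequence, which is terminated by a bovine growth hormone polyadenylation signal. Fluorescence should therefore stay low unless a matching zinc-finger transcription factor is supplied from another construct to bind and activate the promoter.

Downstream, the annotation shows an SV40 early promoter followed only by a short fragment of a bleomycin-family resistance gene (ble) and an SV40 poly(A) signal. These appear to be remnants of a mammalian selection cassette, and no complete mammalian marker is annotated. Small lac promoter, operator and lacI fragments are backbone remnants. The stated purpose is to serve as the EYFP reporter for measuring activity of the ZF55x6-Compact promoter.
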