Features (pLannotate 1.2.2; 16 found; start..end, strand, type, name):
    131..147     +  promoter       minP (fragment): minimal TATA-box promoter with low basal activity
    189..905     +  CDS            EYFP: EYFP is a basic (constitutively fluorescent) green/yellow fluorescent protein published in 1996, derived from Aequorea victoria. It is reported to be a very rapidly-maturing weak dimer with high acid sensitivity.
    959..1070    +  polyA_signal   bGH poly(A) signal: bovine growth hormone polyadenylation signal
   1187..1208    +  promoter       SV40 promoter (fragment): SV40 enhancer and early promoter
   1229..1657    +  rep_origin     f1 ori (sequence partly withheld): f1 bacteriophage origin of replication; arrow indicates direction of (+) strand synthesis
   1662..1684    +  promoter       SV40 promoter (fragment): SV40 enhancer and early promoter
   1685..1876    +  promoter       SV40 promoter: SV40 early promoter
   1903..2001    +  CDS            ble (fragment): BLE_KLEPN - Experimental evidence at protein level: Swiss-Prot protein existence level 1. Binding protein with a strong affinity to the bleomycin family of antibiotics. Binds to CL990; an antimitotic-antibiotic compound. From Klebsiella pneumoniae.
   1996..2117    +  polyA_signal   SV40 poly(A) signal: SV40 polyadenylation signal
   2190..2206    -  protein_bind   lac operator: The lac repressor binds to the lac operator to inhibit transcription in E. coli. This inhibition can be relieved by adding lactose or isopropyl-β-D-thiogalactopyranoside (IPTG). lac repressor encoded by lacI
   2214..2244    -  promoter       lac promoter: promoter for the E. coli lac operon
   2259..2280    -  protein_bind   CAP binding site: CAP binding activates transcription in the presence of cAMP. E. coli catabolite activator protein
   2293..2385    -  CDS            lacI (fragment): lac repressor; lacI; The lac repressor binds to the lac operator to inhibit transcription in E. coli. This inhibition can be relieved by adding lactose or isopropyl-β-D-thiogalactopyranoside (IPTG).
   2568..3156    -  rep_origin     ori: high-copy-number ColE1/pMB1/pBR322/pUC origin of replication
   3327..4187    -  CDS            AmpR: β-lactamase; bla; confers resistance to ampicillin, carbenicillin, and related antibiotics
   4188..4292    -  promoter       AmpR promoter: bla
>Addgene plasmid #138863 | pPD549 ZF55x6-Compact_EYFP | addgene full sequence | sequence record 322584 | Addgene NGS Result
GTGCCACCTGACGTCGACGGATCGGGAGATCTGCGAGTGGGGTGCCACGCGATGGGGTGCCTGAGCTTGG
GGTGCCGACTAATGGGGTGCCACGCGATGGGGTGCCTGAGCTTGGGGTGCCAACGCTCTCTAGAGGGTAT
ATAATGGGGGCCACTAGTCTACTACCAGAGCTCATCGCTAGCGCCACCATGGTGAGCAAGGGCGAGGAGC
TGTTCACCGGGGTGGTGCCCATCCTGGTCGAGCTGGACGGCGACGTAAACGGCCACAAGTTCAGCGTGTC
CGGCGAGGGCGAGGGCGATGCCACCTACGGCAAGCTGACCCTGAAGTTCATCTGCACCACCGGCAAGCTG
CCCGTGCCCTGGCCCACCCTCGTGACCACCTTCGGCTACGGCCTGCAGTGCTTCGCCCGCTACCCCGACC
ACATGAAGCAGCACGACTTCTTCAAGTCCGCCATGCCCGAAGGCTACGTCCAGGAGCGCACCATCTTCTT
CAAGGACGACGGCAACTACAAGACCCGCGCCGAGGTGAAGTTCGAGGGCGACACCCTGGTGAACCGCATC
GAGCTGAAGGGCATCGACTTCAAGGAGGACGGCAACATCCTGGGGCACAAGCTGGAGTACAACTACAACA
GCCACAACGTCTATATCATGGCCGACAAGCAGAAGAACGGCATCAAGGTGAACTTCAAGATCCGCCACAA
CATCGAGGACGGCAGCGTGCAGCTCGCCGACCACTACCAGCAGAACACCCCCATCGGCGACGGCCCCGTG
CTGCTGCCCGACAACCACTACCTGAGCTACCAGTCCGCCCTGAGCAAAGACCCCAACGAGAAGCGCGATC
ACATGGTCCTGCTGGAGTTCGTGACCGCCGCCGGGATCACTCTCGGCATGGACGAGCTGTACAAGTAGGC
GGCCGCTCGAGTCTAGAGGGCCCGTTTAAACCCGCTGATCAGCCTCGACTGTGCCTTCTAGTTGCCAGCC
ATCTGTTGTTTGCCCCTCCCCCGTGCCTTCCTTGACCCTGGAAGGTGCCACTCCCACTGTCCTTTCCTAA
TAAAATGAGGAAATTGCATCGCATTGTCTGAGTAGGTGTCATTCTATTCTGGGGGGTGGGGTGGGGCAGG
ACAGCAAGGGGGAGGATTGGGAAGTCAATAGCAGGCATGCTGGGGATGCGGTGGGCTCTATGGCTTCTGA
GGCGGAAAGAACCAGCTGGGGCTCTAGGGGGTATCCCC
[124 nt withheld, positions 1229-1352]
C
[91 nt withheld, positions 1354-1444]
A
[49 nt withheld, positions 1446-1494]
CCTTTGACGTTGGAGTCCACGTTCTTT
[37 nt withheld, positions 1522-1558]
ACCCTATCTCGGTCTATTCTTTTGATTTATAAGGGATTTTGCCGATTTCGGCCTATTGGTTAAAAAATGA
GCTGATTTAACAAAAATTTAACGCGAATTAATTCTGTGGAATGTGTGTCAGTTAGGCTCAATTAGTCAGC
AACCATAGTCCCGCCCCTAACTCCGCCCATCCCGCCCCTAACTCCGCCCAGTTCCGCCCATTCTCCGCCC
CATGGCTGACTAATTTTTTTTATTTATGCAGAGGCCGAGGCCGCCTCTGCCTCTGAGCTATTCCAGAAGT
AGTGAGGAGGCTTTTTTGGAGGCCTAGGCTTTTGCAAAAAGCTCCCGGGAGCTTGTATATCCATTTTCGG
AGGTTGGGCTTCGGAATCGTTTTCCGGGACGCCGGCTGGATGATCCTCCAGCGCGGGGATCTCATGCTGG
AGTTCTTCGCCCACCCCAACTTGTTTATTGCAGCTTATAATGGTTACAAATAAAGCAATAGCATCACAAA
TTTCACAAATAAAGCATTTTTTTCACTGCATTCTAGTTGTGGTTTGTCCAAACTCATCAATGTATCTTAT
CATGTCTGTATACCGTCGACCTCTAGCTAGAGCTTGGCGTAATCATGGTCATAGCTGTTTCCTGTGTGAA
ATTGTTATCCGCTCACAATTCCACACAACATACGAGCCGGAAGCATAAAGTGTAAAGCCTGGGGTGCCTA
ATGAGTGAGCTAACTCACATTAATTGCGTTGCGCTCACTGCCCGCTTTCCAGTCGGGAAACCTGTCGTGC
CAGCTGCATTAATGAATCGGCCAACGCGCGGGGAGAGGCGGTTTGCGTATTGGGCGCTCTTCCGCTTCCT
CGCTCACTGACTCGCTGCGCTCGGTCGTTCGGCTGCGGCGAGCGGTATCAGCTCACTCAAAGGCGGTAAT
ACGGTTATCCACAGAATCAGGGGATAACGCAGGAAAGAACATGTGAGCAAAAGGCCAGCAAAAGGCCAGG
AACCGTAAAAAGGCCGCGTTGCTGGCGTTTTTCCATAGGCTCCGCCCCCCTGACGAGCATCACAAAAATC
GACGCTCAAGTCAGAGGTGGCGAAACCCGACAGGACTATAAAGATACCAGGCGTTTCCCCCTGGAAGCTC
CCTCGTGCGCTCTCCTGTTCCGACCCTGCCGCTTACCGGATACCTGTCCGCCTTTCTCCCTTCGGGAAGC
GTGGCGCTTTCTCATAGCTCACGCTGTAGGTATCTCAGTTCGGTGTAGGTCGTTCGCTCCAAGCTGGGCT
GTGTGCACGAACCCCCCGTTCAGCCCGACCGCTGCGCCTTATCCGGTAACTATCGTCTTGAGTCCAACCC
GGTAAGACACGACTTATCGCCACTGGCAGCAGCCACTGGTAACAGGATTAGCAGAGCGAGGTATGTAGGC
GGTGCTACAGAGTTCTTGAAGTGGTGGCCTAACTACGGCTACACTAGAAGAACAGTATTTGGTATCTGCG
CTCTGCTGAAGCCAGTTACCTTCGGAAAAAGAGTTGGTAGCTCTTGATCCGGCAAACAAACCACCGCTGG
TAGCGGTGGTTTTTTTGTTTGCAAGCAGCAGATTACGCGCAGAAAAAAAGGATCTCAAGAAGATCCTTTG
ATCTTTTCTACGGGGTCTGACGCTCAGTGGAACGAAAACTCACGTTAAGGGATTTTGGTCATGAGATTAT
CAAAAAGGATCTTCACCTAGATCCTTTTAAATTAAAAATGAAGTTTTAAATCAATCTAAAGTATATATGA
GTAAACTTGGTCTGACAGTTACCAATGCTTAATCAGTGAGGCACCTATCTCAGCGATCTGTCTATTTCGT
TCATCCATAGTTGCCTGACTCCCCGTCGTGTAGATAACTACGATACGGGAGGGCTTACCATCTGGCCCCA
GTGCTGCAATGATACCGCGAGATCCACGCTCACCGGCTCCAGATTTATCAGCAATAAACCAGCCAGCCGG
AAGGGCCGAGCGCAGAAGTGGTCCTGCAACTTTATCCGCCTCCATCCAGTCTATTAATTGTTGCCGGGAA
GCTAGAGTAAGTAGTTCGCCAGTTAATAGTTTGCGCAACGTTGTTGCCATTGCTACAGGCATCGTGGTGT
CACGCTCGTCGTTTGGTATGGCTTCATTCAGCTCCGGTTCCCAACGATCAAGGCGAGTTACATGATCCCC
CATGTTGTGCAAAAAAGCGGTTAGCTCCTTCGGTCCTCCGATCGTTGTCAGAAGTAAGTTGGCCGCAGTG
TTATCACTCATGGTTATGGCAGCACTGCATAATTCTCTTACTGTCATGCCATCCGTAAGATGCTTTTCTG
TGACTGGTGAGTACTCAACCAAGTCATTCTGAGAATAGTGTATGCGGCGACCGAGTTGCTCTTGCCCGGC
GTCAATACGGGATAATACCGCGCCACATAGCAGAACTTTAAAAGTGCTCATCATTGGAAAACGTTCTTCG
GGGCGAAAACTCTCAAGGATCTTACCGCTGTTGAGATCCAGTTCGATGTAACCCACTCGTGCACCCAACT
GATCTTCAGCATCTTTTACTTTCACCAGCGTTTCTGGGTGAGCAAAAACAGGAAGGCAAAATGCCGCAAA
AAAGGGAATAAGGGCGACACGGAAATGTTGAATACTCATACTCTTCCTTTTTCAATATTATTGAAGCATT
TATCAGGGTTATTGTCTCATGAGCGGATACATATTTGAATGTATTTAGAAAAATAAACAAATAGGGGTTC
CGCGCACATTTCCCCGAAAA
