>Addgene plasmid #138863 | pPD549 ZF55x6-Compact_EYFP | depositor partial sequence | sequence record 268393 | ZF55x6-Compact promoter
AGATCTGCGAGTGGGGTGCCACGCGATGGGGTGCCTGAGCTTGGGGTGCCGACTAATGGGGTGCCACGCG
ATGGGGTGCCTGAGCTTGGGGTGCCAACGCTCTCTAGAGGGTATATAATGGGGGCCACTAGTCTACTACC
AGAGCTCATCGCTAGC
